Addgene plasmid #108833: pBW2614_pCAG-PV1-GAI-L2-28-396-FlpO-ABI-NLS-BGHpA
Purpose: Expresses aa28 to aa396 of Flp recombinase fused to GAI and ABI CIDs
Depositing lab: Wilson Wong. Depositing organization: Boston University Main Campus. Publication: High-performance chemical- and light-inducible recombinases in mammalian cells and mice. Weinberg BH, Cho JH, Agarwal Y, Pham NTH, Caraballo LD, Walkosz M, Ortega C, Trexler M, Tague N, Law B, Benman WKJ, Letendre J, Beal J, Wong WW. Nat Commun. 2019 Oct 24;10(1):4845. doi: 10.1038/s41467-019-12800-7. PubMed 31649244.
Backbone
  Vector backbone: pCAGGS
  Vector type: Mammalian Expression, Cre/Lox, Synthetic Biology
Growth in bacteria
  Bacterial resistance: Ampicillin, 100 μg/mL
  Growth temperature: 37°C
  Growth strain: NEB Stable
  Copy number: High Copy
Gene/Insert
  Gene/Insert name: Flp recombinase fragment aa28 to aa396
  Species: Synthetic
  Promoter: pCAG
  Tag / fusion protein: GAI (N terminal on insert); ABI,NLS (C terminal on insert)
  Cloning method: Restriction Enzyme; 5′ cloning site SbfI (not destroyed); 3′ cloning site BspEI (not destroyed)
Terms and licenses: Academic/Nonprofit Terms; Industry Terms: Not Available to Industry
Depositor comments: Please visit https://www.biorxiv.org/content/10.1101/747121v1 for bioRxiv preprint.
How to cite: pBW2614_pCAG-PV1-GAI-L2-28-396-FlpO-ABI-NLS-BGHpA was a gift from Wilson Wong (Addgene plasmid # 108833 ; http://n2t.net/addgene:108833 ; RRID:Addgene_108833)
