[The description below was written by a language model from this plasmid's Addgene catalogue record and pLannotate feature annotations shown in this document.]
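Description:
pBW2614_pCAG-PV1-GAI-L2-28-396-FlpO-ABI-NLS-BGHpA is a 7,651 bp mammalian expression plasmid built on the pCAGGS backbone. It is propagated in E. coli through a high-copy ColE1/pUC-type origin and selected with ampicillin via the β-lactamase gene. The backbone also carries an SV40 origin of replication, an SV40 polyadenylation signal, remnants of the lac promoter/operator region, and the residual rabbit β-globin sequence and poly(A) signal typical of pCAGGS downstream of the expression cassette.

The payload is driven by the CAG promoter, annotated here as the CMV immediate-early enhancer, chicken β-actin promoter and a chimeric β-actin/β-globin intron, which together give strong constitutive expression in mammalian cells. The open reading frame encodes a central fragment of the mouse codon-optimised, thermostable Flp recombinase FLPo (amino acids 28 to 396), flanked by two plant-derived chemically inducible dimerisation domains: a fragment of Arabidopsis GAI at the N terminus, joined through a linker (L2 in the name), and a fragment of Arabidopsis ABI1 at the C terminus, followed by a nuclear localisation signal. Transcription terminates at a bovine growth hormone poly(A) signal.

GAI and ABI are the partners used in gibberellin- and abscisic acid-responsive dimerisation systems, respectively. Because this construct supplies only an internal piece of Flp, it is presumably meant to be combined with separate plasmids encoding the missing N- and C-terminal Flp fragments fused to the matching dimerisation partners, so that FRT recombination requires small-molecule induction; the record does not name those partner constructs. It belongs to a toolkit of chemical- and light-inducible split recombinases for mammalian cells and mice. The meaning of "PV1" in the name is not stated.
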