Features (pLannotate 1.2.2; 21 found; start..end, strand, type, name):
     46..62      -  protein_bind   lac operator: The lac repressor binds to the lac operator to inhibit transcription in E. coli. This inhibition can be relieved by adding lactose or isopropyl-β-D-thiogalactopyranoside (IPTG). lac repressor encoded by lacI
     70..100     -  promoter       lac promoter: promoter for the E. coli lac operon
    115..136     -  protein_bind   CAP binding site: CAP binding activates transcription in the presence of cAMP. E. coli catabolite activator protein
    149..188     -  CDS            lacI (fragment): lac repressor; lacI; The lac repressor binds to the lac operator to inhibit transcription in E. coli. This inhibition can be relieved by adding lactose or isopropyl-β-D-thiogalactopyranoside (IPTG).
    195..217     +  promoter       SV40 promoter (fragment): SV40 enhancer and early promoter
    221..355     +  rep_origin     SV40 ori: SV40 origin of replication
    375..509     +  polyA_signal   SV40 poly(A) signal: SV40 polyadenylation signal
    511..565     -  CDS            lacI (fragment): lac repressor; lacI; The lac repressor binds to the lac operator to inhibit transcription in E. coli. This inhibition can be relieved by adding lactose or isopropyl-β-D-thiogalactopyranoside (IPTG).
    748..1336    -  rep_origin     ori: high-copy-number ColE1/pMB1/pBR322/pUC origin of replication
   1507..2367    -  CDS            AmpR: β-lactamase; bla; confers resistance to ampicillin, carbenicillin, and related antibiotics
   2368..2472    -  promoter       AmpR promoter: bla
   2503..2882    +  enhancer       CMV enhancer: human cytomegalovirus immediate early enhancer
   2884..3159    +  promoter       chicken β-actin promoter: No description available
   3160..4175    +  intron         chimeric intron: chimera between introns from chicken β-actin and rabbit β-globin
   4310..4594    +  CDS            GAI (fragment): GAI_ARATH - Also known as RGA2 From Arabidopsis thaliana (Mouse-ear cress).
   4634..5740    +  CDS            FLPo (fragment): nuclear-targeted site-specific recombinase FLPo is a mouse codon-optimized fusion between the SV40 nuclear localization signal and a thermostable version of the Saccharomyces cerevisiae site-specific recombinase FLP. Recombination occurs at FRT sequences.
   5783..6715    +  CDS            ABI1 (fragment): P2C56_ARATH - Experimental evidence at protein level: Swiss-Prot protein existence level 1. Key component and repressor of the abscisic acid (ABA) signaling pathway that regulates numerous ABA responses, such as stomatal closure, osmotic water permeability of the plasma membrane (Pos), drought-induced resistance and rhizogenesis, response to glucose, high light stress, seed germination and inhibition of vegetative growth. During the stomatal closure regulation, modulates the inward calcium-channel permeability as well as the actin reorganization in guard cells in response to ABA. Involved in t
   6728..6952    +  polyA_signal   bGH poly(A) signal: bovine growth hormone polyadenylation signal
   6956..6977    +  promoter       SV40 promoter (fragment): SV40 enhancer and early promoter
   7115..7186    +  CDS            HBB (fragment): HBB_PONPY - Experimental evidence at transcript level: Swiss-Prot protein existence level 2. Involved in oxygen transport from the lung to the various peripheral tissues. From Pongo pygmaeus (Bornean orangutan).
   7257..7312    +  polyA_signal   β-globin poly(A) signal: rabbit β-globin polyadenylation signal (Gil and Proudfoot, 1987)
>Addgene plasmid #108833 | pBW2614_pCAG-PV1-GAI-L2-28-396-FlpO-ABI-NLS-BGHpA | depositor full sequence | sequence record 205114 | Full Sequence
CCCAAGCTTGGCGTAATCATGGTCATAGCTGTTTCCTGTGTGAAATTGTTATCCGCTCACAATTCCACAC
AACATACGAGCCGGAAGCATAAAGTGTAAAGCCTGGGGTGCCTAATGAGTGAGCTAACTCACATTAATTG
CGTTGCGCTCACTGCCCGCTTTCCAGTCGGGAAACCTGTCGTGCCAGCGGATCCGCATCTCAATTAGTCA
GCAACCATAGTCCCGCCCCTAACTCCGCCCAGTTCCGCCCATTCTCCGCCCCATGGCTGACTAATTTTTT
TTATTTATGCAGAGGCCGAGGCCGCCTCGGCCTCTGAGCTATTCCAGAAGTAGTGAGGAGGCTTTTTTGG
AGGCCTAGGCTTTTGCAAAAAGCTAACTTGTTTATTGCAGCTTATAATGGTTACAAATAAAGCAATAGCA
TCACAAATTTCACAAATAAAGCATTTTTTTCACTGCATTCTAGTTGTGGTTTGTCCAAACTCATCAATGT
ATCTTATCATGTCTGGATCCGCTGCATTAATGAATCGGCCAACGCGCGGGGAGAGGCGGTTTGCGTATTG
GGCGCTCTTCCGCTTCCTCGCTCACTGACTCGCTGCGCTCGGTCGTTCGGCTGCGGCGAGCGGTATCAGC
TCACTCAAAGGCGGTAATACGGTTATCCACAGAATCAGGGGATAACGCAGGAAAGAACATGTGAGCAAAA
GGCCAGCAAAAGGCCAGGAACCGTAAAAAGGCCGCGTTGCTGGCGTTTTTCCATAGGCTCCGCCCCCCTG
ACGAGCATCACAAAAATCGACGCTCAAGTCAGAGGTGGCGAAACCCGACAGGACTATAAAGATACCAGGC
GTTTCCCCCTGGAAGCTCCCTCGTGCGCTCTCCTGTTCCGACCCTGCCGCTTACCGGATACCTGTCCGCC
TTTCTCCCTTCGGGAAGCGTGGCGCTTTCTCATAGCTCACGCTGTAGGTATCTCAGTTCGGTGTAGGTCG
TTCGCTCCAAGCTGGGCTGTGTGCACGAACCCCCCGTTCAGCCCGACCGCTGCGCCTTATCCGGTAACTA
TCGTCTTGAGTCCAACCCGGTAAGACACGACTTATCGCCACTGGCAGCAGCCACTGGTAACAGGATTAGC
AGAGCGAGGTATGTAGGCGGTGCTACAGAGTTCTTGAAGTGGTGGCCTAACTACGGCTACACTAGAAGAA
CAGTATTTGGTATCTGCGCTCTGCTGAAGCCAGTTACCTTCGGAAAAAGAGTTGGTAGCTCTTGATCCGG
CAAACAAACCACCGCTGGTAGCGGTGGTTTTTTTGTTTGCAAGCAGCAGATTACGCGCAGAAAAAAAGGA
TCTCAAGAAGATCCTTTGATCTTTTCTACGGGGTCTGACGCTCAGTGGAACGAAAACTCACGTTAAGGGA
TTTTGGTCATGAGATTATCAAAAAGGATCTTCACCTAGATCCTTTTAAATTAAAAATGAAGTTTTAAATC
AATCTAAAGTATATATGAGTAAACTTGGTCTGACAGTTACCAATGCTTAATCAGTGAGGCACCTATCTCA
GCGATCTGTCTATTTCGTTCATCCATAGTTGCCTGACTCCCCGTCGTGTAGATAACTACGATACGGGAGG
GCTTACCATCTGGCCCCAGTGCTGCAATGATACCGCGAGACCCACGCTCACCGGCTCCAGATTTATCAGC
AATAAACCAGCCAGCCGGAAGGGCCGAGCGCAGAAGTGGTCCTGCAACTTTATCCGCCTCCATCCAGTCT
ATTAATTGTTGCCGGGAAGCTAGAGTAAGTAGTTCGCCAGTTAATAGTTTGCGCAACGTTGTTGCCATTG
CTACAGGCATCGTGGTGTCACGCTCGTCGTTTGGTATGGCTTCATTCAGCTCCGGTTCCCAACGATCAAG
GCGAGTTACATGATCCCCCATGTTGTGCAAAAAAGCGGTTAGCTCCTTCGGTCCTCCGATCGTTGTCAGA
AGTAAGTTGGCCGCAGTGTTATCACTCATGGTTATGGCAGCACTGCATAATTCTCTTACTGTCATGCCAT
CCGTAAGATGCTTTTCTGTGACTGGTGAGTACTCAACCAAGTCATTCTGAGAATAGTGTATGCGGCGACC
GAGTTGCTCTTGCCCGGCGTCAATACGGGATAATACCGCGCCACATAGCAGAACTTTAAAAGTGCTCATC
ATTGGAAAACGTTCTTCGGGGCGAAAACTCTCAAGGATCTTACCGCTGTTGAGATCCAGTTCGATGTAAC
CCACTCGTGCACCCAACTGATCTTCAGCATCTTTTACTTTCACCAGCGTTTCTGGGTGAGCAAAAACAGG
AAGGCAAAATGCCGCAAAAAAGGGAATAAGGGCGACACGGAAATGTTGAATACTCATACTCTTCCTTTTT
CAATATTATTGAAGCATTTATCAGGGTTATTGTCTCATGAGCGGATACATATTTGAATGTATTTAGAAAA
ATAAACAAATAGGGGTTCCGCGCACATTTCCCCGAAAAGTGCCACCTGGGTCGACATTGATTATTGACTA
GTTATTAATAGTAATCAATTACGGGGTCATTAGTTCATAGCCCATATATGGAGTTCCGCGTTACATAACT
TACGGTAAATGGCCCGCCTGGCTGACCGCCCAACGACCCCCGCCCATTGACGTCAATAATGACGTATGTT
CCCATAGTAACGCCAATAGGGACTTTCCATTGACGTCAATGGGTGGAGTATTTACGGTAAACTGCCCACT
TGGCAGTACATCAAGTGTATCATATGCCAAGTACGCCCCCTATTGACGTCAATGACGGTAAATGGCCCGC
CTGGCATTATGCCCAGTACATGACCTTATGGGACTTTCCTACTTGGCAGTACATCTACGTATTAGTCATC
GCTATTACCATGGTCGAGGTGAGCCCCACGTTCTGCTTCACTCTCCCCATCTCCCCCCCCTCCCCACCCC
CAATTTTGTATTTATTTATTTTTTAATTATTTTGTGCAGCGATGGGGGCGGGGGGGGGGGGGGCGCGCGC
CAGGCGGGGCGGGGCGGGGCGAGGGGCGGGGCGGGGCGAGGCGGAAAGGTGCGGCGGCAGCCAATCAGAG
CGGCGCGCTCCGAAAGTTTCCTTTTATGGCGAGGCGGCGGCGGCGGCGGCCCTATAAAAAGCGAAGCGCG
CGGCGGGCGGGAGTCGCTGCGTTGCCTTCGCCCCGTGCCCCGCTCCGCGCCGCCTCGCGCCGCCCGCCCC
GGCTCTGACTGACCGCGTTACTCCCACAGGTGAGCGGGCGGGACGGCCCTTCTCCTCCGGGCTGTAATTA
GCGCTTGGTTTAATGACGGCTCGTTTCTTTTCTGTGGCTGCGTGAAAGCCTTAAAGGGCTCCGGGAGGGC
CCTTTGTGCGGGGGGGAGCGGCTCGGGGGGTGCGTGCGTGTGTGTGTGCGTGGGGAGCGCCGCGTGCGGC
TCCGCGCTGCCCGGCGGCTGTGAGCGCTGCGGGCGCGGCGCGGGGCTTTGTGCGCTCCGCAGTGTGCGCG
AGGGGAGCGCGGCCGGGGGCGGTGCCCCGCGGTGCGGGGGGGGCTGCGAGGGGAACAAAGGCTGCGTGCG
GGGTGTGTGCGTGGGGGGGTGAGCAGGGGGTGTGGGCGCGGCGGTCGGGCTGTAACCCCCCCCTGCACCC
CCCTCCCCGAGTTGCTGAGCACGGCCCGGCTTCGGGTGCGGGGCTCCGTACGGGGCGTGGCGCGGGGCTC
GCCGTGCCGGGCGGGGGGTGGCGGCAGGTGGGGGTGCCGGGCGGGGCGGGGCCGCCTCGGGCCGGGGAGG
GCTCGGGGGAGGGGCGCGGCGGCCCCCGGAGCGCCGGCGGCTGTCGAGGCGCGGCGAGCCGCAGCCATTG
CCTTTTATGGTAATCGTGCGAGAGGGCGCAGGGACTTCCTTTGTCCCAAATCTGTGCGGAGCCGAAATCT
GGGAGGCGCCGCCGCACCCCCTCTAGCGGGCGCGGGGCGAAGCGGTGCGGCGCCGGCAGGAAGGAAATGG
GCGGGGAGGGCCTTCGTGCGTCGCCGCGCCGCCGTCCCCTTCTCCCTCTCCAGCCTCGGGGCTGTCCGCG
GGGGGACGGCTGCCTTCGGGGGGGACGGGGCAGGGCGGGGTTCGGCTTCTGGCGTGTGACCGGCGGCTCT
AGAGCCTCTGCTAACCATGTTCATGCCTTCTTCTTTTTCCTACAGCTCCTGGGCAACGTGCTGGTTATTG
TGCTGTCTCATCATTTTGGCAAAGAATTGATTAATTCGAGCGAAGGCGCGCCCATTACTCGCATCCATTC
TCAGGCTGTCTCGTCTCGTCTCGCACGCGTGCCGCCACCATGAAGCGGGACCACCACCATCACCATCATC
AGGACAAGAAAACCATGATGATGAACGAAGAGGACGACGGCAACGGCATGGACGAGCTGCTGGCTGTGCT
GGGCTACAAAGTGCGGAGCAGCGAGATGGCCGACGTGGCCCAGAAACTGGAACAGCTGGAAGTGATGATG
AGCAACGTGCAGGAAGATGACCTGTCCCAGCTGGCCACCGAGACAGTGCACTACAACCCCGCCGAGCTGT
ACACCTGGCTGGACTCCATGCTGACCGACCTGAACGGGCCGGCCGGCGGCGGTAGCGGCGGTGGCTCTGG
CGGTCCTGCAGGGGGCGAGAAGATCGCCAGCTGTGCCGCCGAGCTGACCTACCTGTGCTGGATGATCACC
CACAACGGCACCGCCATCAAGAGGGCCACCTTCATGAGCTACAACACCATCATCAGCAACAGCCTGAGCT
TCGACATCGTGAACAAGAGCCTGCAGTTCAAGTACAAGACCCAGAAGGCCACCATCCTGGAGGCCAGCCT
GAAGAAGCTGATCCCCGCCTGGGAGTTCACCATCATCCCTTACAACGGCCAGAAGCACCAGAGCGACATC
ACCGACATCGTGTCCAGCCTGCAGCTGCAGTTCGAGAGCAGCGAGGAGGCCGACAAGGGCAACAGCCACA
GCAAGAAGATGCTGAAGGCCCTGCTGTCCGAGGGCGAGAGCATCTGGGAGATCACCGAGAAGATCCTGAA
CAGCTTCGAGTACACCAGCAGGTTCACCAAGACCAAGACCCTGTACCAGTTCCTGTTCCTGGCCACATTC
ATCAACTGCGGCAGGTTCAGCGACATCAAGAACGTGGACCCCAAGAGCTTCAAGCTGGTGCAGAACAAGT
ACCTGGGCGTGATCATTCAGTGCCTGGTGACCGAGACCAAGACAAGCGTGTCCAGGCACATCTACTTTTT
CAGCGCCAGAGGCAGGATCGACCCCCTGGTGTACCTGGACGAGTTCCTGAGGAACAGCGAGCCCGTGCTG
AAGAGAGTGAACAGGACCGGCAACAGCAGCAGCAACAAGCAGGAGTACCAGCTGCTGAAGGACAACCTGG
TGCGCAGCTACAACAAGGCCCTGAAGAAGAACGCCCCCTACCCCATCTTCGCTATCAAGAACGGCCCTAA
GAGCCACATCGGCAGGCACCTGATGACCAGCTTTCTGAGCATGAAGGGCCTGACCGAGCTGACAAACGTG
GTGGGCAACTGGAGCGACAAGAGGGCCTCCGCCGTGGCCAGGACCACCTACACCCACCAGATCACCGCCA
TCCCCGACCACTACTTCGCCCTGGTGTCCAGGTACTACGCCTACGACCCCATCAGCAAGGAGATGATCGC
CCTGAAGGACGAGACCAACCCCATCGAGGAGTGGCAGCACATCGAGCAGCTGAAGGGCAGCGCCGAGGGC
TCCGGAGGGTCTGGCTCCGGATCAAGTGGTGGCAGCGGTACCCCTTTGTATGGTTTTACTTCGATTTGTG
GAAGAAGACCTGAGATGGAAGATGCTGTTTCGACTATACCAAGATTCCTTCAATCTTCCTCTGGTTCGAT
GTTAGATGGTCGGTTTGATCCTCAATCCGCCGCTCATTTCTTCGGTGTTTACGACGGCCATGGCGGTTCT
CAGGTAGCGAACTATTGTAGAGAGAGGATGCATTTGGCTTTGGCGGAGGAGATAGCTAAGGAGAAACCGA
TGCTCTGCGATGGTGATACGTGGCTGGAGAAGTGGAAGAAAGCTCTTTTCAACTCGTTCCTGAGAGTTGA
CTCGGAGATTGGGTCAGTTGCGCCGGAGACGGTTGGGTCAACGTCGGTGGTTGCCGTTGTTTTCCCGTCT
CACATCTTCGTCGCTAACTGCGGTGACTCTAGAGCCGTTCTTTGCCGCGGCAAAACTGCACTTCCATTAT
CCGTTGACCATAAACCGGATAGAGAAGATGAAGCTGCGAGGATTGAAGCCGCAGGAGGGAAAGTGATTCA
GTGGAATGGAGCTCGTGTTTTCGGTGTTCTCGCCATGTCGAGATCCATTGGCGATAGATACTTGAAACCA
TCCATCATTCCTGATCCGGAAGTGACGGCTGTGAAGAGAGTAAAAGAAGATGATTGTCTGATTTTGGCGA
GTGACGGGGTTTGGGATGTAATGACGGATGAAGAAGCGTGTGAGATGGCAAGGAAGCGGATTCTCTTGTG
GCACAAGAAAAACGCGGTGGCTGGGGATGCATCGTTGCTCGCGGATGAGCGGAGAAAGGAAGGGAAAGAT
CCTGCGGCGATGTCCGCGGCTGAGTATTTGTCAAAGCTGGCGATACAGAGAGGAAGCAAAGACAACATAA
GTGTGGTGGTGGTTGATTTGAAGGATTACAAGGACGATGACGATAAGCCCAAGAAAAAGCGGAAGGTGTG
AGAATTCCTGTGCCTTCTAGTTGCCAGCCATCTGTTGTTTGCCCCTCCCCCGTGCCTTCCTTGACCCTGG
AAGGTGCCACTCCCACTGTCCTTTCCTAATAAAATGAGGAAATTGCATCGCATTGTCTGAGTAGGTGTCA
TTCTATTCTGGGGGGTGGGGTGGGGCAGGACAGCAAGGGGGAGGATTGGGAAGACAATAGCAGGCATGCT
GGGGATGCGGTGGGCTCTATGGCTTCTGAGGCGGAAAGAACCAGCTGGGGCTCTAGGGGGTATCCCCACG
CGCCCTGTAGCGTGTACCGCTGGGAGTTCGTAGACGGAAACAAACGCAGAATCCAAGCGCGGCCGCCCAG
GATACATAGATTACCACAACTCCGAGCCCTTCCACCGCTAGCGCACTCCTCAGGTGCAGGCTGCCTATCA
GAAGGTGGTGGCTGGTGTGGCCAATGCCCTGGCTCACAAATACCACTGAGATCTTTTTCCCTCTGCCAAA
AATTATGGGGACATCATGAAGCCCCTTGAGCATCTGACTTCTGGCTAATAAAGGAAATTTATTTTCATTG
CAATAGTGTGTTGGAATTTTTTGTGTCTCTCACTCGGAAGGACATATGGGAGGGCAAATCATTTAAAACA
TCAGAATGAGTATTTGGTTTAGAGTTTGGCAACATATGCCCATATGCTGGCTGCCATGAACAAAGGTTGG
CTATAAAGAGGTCATCAGTATATGAAACAGCCCCCTGCTGTCCATTCCTTATTCCATAGAAAAGCCTTGA
CTTGAGGTTAGATTTTTTTTATATTTTGTTTTGTGTTATTTTTTTCTTTAACATCCCTAAAATTTTCCTT
ACATGTTTTACTAGCCAGATTTTTCCTCCTCTCCTGACTACTCCCAGTCATAGCTGTCCCTCTTCTCTTA
TGGAGATCCCTCGACCTGCAG
