>Addgene plasmid #108833 | pBW2614_pCAG-PV1-GAI-L2-28-396-FlpO-ABI-NLS-BGHpA | addgene partial sequence | sequence record 218066 | Addgene Partial NGS Result
TGCACCCCCCTCCCCGAGTTGCTGAGCACGGCCCGGCTTCGGGTGCGGGGCTCCGTACGGGGCGTGGCGC
GGGGCTCGCCGTGCCGGGCGGGGGGTGGCGGCAGGTGGGGGTGCCGGGCGGGGCGGGGCCGCCTCGGGCC
GGGGAGGGCTCGGGGGAGGGGCGCGGCGGCCCCCGGAGCGCCGGCGGCTGTCGAGGCGCGGCGAGCCGCA
GCCATTGCCTTTTATGGTAATCGTGCGAGAGGGCGCAGGGACTTCCTTTGTCCCAAATCTGTGCGGAGCC
GAAATCTGGGAGGCGCCGCCGCACCCCCTCTAGCGGGCGCGGGGCGAAGCGGTGCGGCGCCGGCAGGAAG
GAAATGGGCGGGGAGGGCCTTCGTGCGTCGCCGCGCCGCCGTCCCCTTCTCCCTCTCCAGCCTCGGGGCT
GTCCGCGGGGGGACGGCTGCCTTCGGGGGGGACGGGGCAGGGCGGGGTTCGGCTTCTGGCGTGTGACCGG
CGGCTCTAGAGCCTCTGCTAACCATGTTCATGCCTTCTTCTTTTTCCTACAGCTCCTGGGCAACGTGCTG
GTTATTGTGCTGTCTCATCATTTTGGCAAAGAATTGATTAATTCGAGCGAAGGCGCGCCCATTACTCGCA
TCCATTCTCAGGCTGTCTCGTCTCGTCTCGCACGCGTGCCGCCACCATGAAGCGGGACCACCACCATCAC
CATCATCAGGACAAGAAAACCATGATGATGAACGAAGAGGACGACGGCAACGGCATGGACGAGCTGCTGG
CTGTGCTGGGCTACAAAGTGCGGAGCAGCGAGATGGCCGACGTGGCCCAGAAACTGGAACAGCTGGAAGT
GATGATGAGCAACGTGCAGGAAGATGACCTGTCCCAGCTGGCCACCGAGACAGTGCACTACAACCCCGCC
GAGCTGTACACCTGGCTGGACTCCATGCTGACCGACCTGAACGGGCCGGCCGGCGGCGGTAGCGGCGGTG
GCTCTGGCGGTCCTGCAGGGGGCGAGAAGATCGCCAGCTGTGCCGCCGAGCTGACCTACCTGTGCTGGAT
GATCACCCACAACGGCACCGCCATCAAGAGGGCCACCTTCATGAGCTACAACACCATCATCAGCAACAGC
CTGAGCTTCGACATCGTGAACAAGAGCCTGCAGTTCAAGTACAAGACCCAGAAGGCCACCATCCTGGAGG
CCAGCCTGAAGAAGCTGATCCCCGCCTGGGAGTTCACCATCATCCCTTACAACGGCCAGAAGCACCAGAG
CGACATCACCGACATCGTGTCCAGCCTGCAGCTGCAGTTCGAGAGCAGCGAGGAGGCCGACAAGGGCAAC
AGCCACAGCAAGAAGATGCTGAAGGCCCTGCTGTCCGAGGGCGAGAGCATCTGGGAGATCACCGAGAAGA
TCCTGAACAGCTTCGAGTACACCAGCAGGTTCACCAAGACCAAGACCCTGTACCAGTTCCTGTTCCTGGC
CACATTCATCAACTGCGGCAGGTTCAGCGACATCAAGAACGTGGACCCCAAGAGCTTCAAGCTGGTGCAG
AACAAGTACCTGGGCGTGATCATTCAGTGCCTGGTGACCGAGACCAAGACAAGCGTGTCCAGGCACATCT
ACTTTTTCAGCGCCAGAGGCAGGATCGACCCCCTGGTGTACCTGGACGAGTTCCTGAGGAACAGCGAGCC
CGTGCTGAAGAGAGTGAACAGGACCGGCAACAGCAGCAGCAACAAGCAGGAGTACCAGCTGCTGAAGGAC
AACCTGGTGCGCAGCTACAACAAGGCCCTGAAGAAGAACGCCCCCTACCCCATCTTCGCTATCAAGAACG
GCCCTAAGAGCCACATCGGCAGGCACCTGATGACCAGCTTTCTGAGCATGAAGGGCCTGACCGAGCTGAC
AAACGTGGTGGGCAACTGGAGCGACAAGAGGGCCTCCGCCGTGGCCAGGACCACCTACACCCACCAGATC
ACCGCCATCCCCGACCACTACTTCGCCCTGGTGTCCAGGTACTACGCCTACGACCCCATCAGCAAGGAGA
TGATCGCCCTGAAGGACGAGACCAACCCCATCGAGGAGTGGCAGCACATCGAGCAGCTGAAGGGCAGCGC
CGAGGGCTCCGGAGGGTCTGGCTCCGGATCAAGTGGTGGCAGCGGTACCCCTTTGTATGGTTTTACTTCG
ATTTGTGGAAGAAGACCTGAGATGGAAGATGCTGTTTCGACTATACCAAGATTCCTTCAATCTTCCTCTG
GTTCGATGTTAGATGGTCGGTTTGATCCTCAATCCGCCGCTCATTTCTTCGGTGTTTACGACGGCCATGG
CGGTTCTCAGGTAGCGAACTATTGTAGAGAGAGGATGCATTTGGCTTTGGCGGAGGAGATAGCTAAGGAG
AAACCGATGCTCTGCGATGGTGATACGTGGCTGGAGAAGTGGAAGAAAGCTCTTTTCAACTCGTTCCTGA
GAGTTGACTCGGAGATTGGGTCAGTTGCGCCGGAGACGGTTGGGTCAACGTCGGTGGTTGCCGTTGTTTT
CCCGTCTCACATCTTCGTCGCTAACTGCGGTGACTCTAGAGCCGTTCTTTGCCGCGGCAAAACTGCACTT
CCATTATCCGTTGACCATAAACCGGATAGAGAAGATGAAGCTGCGAGGATTGAAGCCGCAGGAGGGAAAG
TGATTCAGTGGAATGGAGCTCGTGTTTTCGGTGTTCTCGCCATGTCGAGATCCATTGGCGATAGATACTT
GAAACCATCCATCATTCCTGATCCGGAAGTGACGGCTGTGAAGAGAGTAAAAGAAGATGATTGTCTGATT
TTGGCGAGTGACGGGGTTTGGGATGTAATGACGGATGAAGAAGCGTGTGAGATGGCAAGGAAGCGGATTC
TCTTGTGGCACAAGAAAAACGCGGTGGCTGGGGATGCATCGTTGCTCGCGGATGAGCGGAGAAAGGAAGG
GAAAGATCCTGCGGCGATGTCCGCGGCTGAGTATTTGTCAAAGCTGGCGATACAGAGAGGAAGCAAAGAC
AACATAAGTGTGGTGGTGGTTGATTTGAAGGATTACAAGGACGATGACGATAAGCCCAAGAAAAAGCGGA
AGGTGTGAGAATTCCTGTGCCTTCTAGTTGCCAGCCATCTGTTGTTTGCCCCTCCCCCGTGCCTTCCTTG
ACCCTGGAAGGTGCCACTCCCACTGTCCTTTCCTAATAAAATGAGGAAATTGCATCGCATTGTCTGAGTA
GGTGTCATTCTATTCTGGGGGGTGGGGTGGGGCAGGACAGCAAGGGGGAGGATTGGGAAGACAATAGCAG
GCATGCTGGGGATGCGGTGGGCTCTATGGCTTCTGAGGCGGAAAGAACCAGCTGGGGCTCTAGGGGGTAT
CCCCACGCGCCCTGTAGCGTGTACCGCTGGGAGTTCGTAGACGGAAACAAACGCAGAATCCAAGCGCGGC
CGCCCAGGATACATAGATTACCACAACTCCGAGCCCTTCCACCGCTAGCGCACTCCTCAGGTGCAGGCTG
CCTATCAGAAGGTGGTGGCTGGTGTGGCCAATGCCCTGGCTCACAAATACCACTGAGATCTTTTTCCCTC
TGCCAAAAATTATGGGGACATCATGAAGCCCCTTGAGCATCTGACTTCTGGCTAATAAAGGAAATTTATT
TTCATTGCAATAGTGTGTTGGAATTTTTTGTGTCTCTCACTCGGAAGGACATATGGGAGGGCAAATCATT
TAAAACATCAGAATGAGTATTTGGTTTAGAGTTTGGCAACATATGCCCATATGCTGGCTGCCATGAACAA
AGGTTGGCTATAAAGAGGTCATCAGTATATGAAACAGCCCCCTGCTGTCCATTCCTTATTCCATAGAAAA
GCCTTGACTTGAGGTTAGATTTTTTTTATATTTTGTTTTGTGTTATTTTTTTCTTTAACATCCCTAAAAT
TTTCCTTACATGTTTTACTAGCCAGATTTTTCCTCCTCTCCTGACTACTCCCAGTCATAGCTGTCCCTCT
TCTCTTATGGAGATCCCTCGACCTGCAGCCCAAGCTTGGCGTAATCATGGTCATAGCTGTTTCCTGTGTG
AAATTGTTATCCGCTCACAATTCCACACAACATACGAGCCGGAAGCATAAAGTGTAAAGCCTGGGGTGCC
TAATGAGTGAGCTAACTCACATTAATTGCGTTGCGCTCACTGCCCGCTTTCCAGTCGGGAAACCTGTCGT
GCCAGCGGATCCGCATCTCAATTAGTCAGCAACCATAGTCCCGCCCCTAACTCCGCCCAGTTCCGCCCAT
TCTCCGCCCCATGGCTGACTAATTTTTTTTATTTATGCAGAGGCCGAGGCCGCCTCGGCCTCTGAGCTAT
TCCAGAAGTAGTGAGGAGGCTTTTTTGGAGGCCTAGGCTTTTGCAAAAAGCTAACTTGTTTATTGCAGCT
TATAATGGTTACAAATAAAGCAATAGCATCACAAATTTCACAAATAAAGCATTTTTTTCACTGCATTCTA
GTTGTGGTTTGTCCAAACTCATCAATGTATCTTATCATGTCTGGATCCGCTGCATTAATGAATCGGCCAA
CGCGCGGGGAGAGGCGGTTTGCGTATTGGGCGCTCTTCCGCTTCCTCGCTCACTGACTCGCTGCGCTCGG
TCGTTCGGCTGCGGCGAGCGGTATCAGCTCACTCAAAGGCGGTAATACGGTTATCCACAGAATCAGGGGA
TAACGCAGGAAAGAACATGTGAGCAAAAGGCCAGCAAAAGGCCAGGAACCGTAAAAAGGCCGCGTTGCTG
GCGTTTTTCCATAGGCTCCGCCCCCCTGACGAGCATCACAAAAATCGACGCTCAAGTCAGAGGTGGCGAA
ACCCGACAGGACTATAAAGATACCAGGCGTTTCCCCCTGGAAGCTCCCTCGTGCGCTCTCCTGTTCCGAC
CCTGCCGCTTACCGGATACCTGTCCGCCTTTCTCCCTTCGGGAAGCGTGGCGCTTTCTCATAGCTCACGC
TGTAGGTATCTCAGTTCGGTGTAGGTCGTTCGCTCCAAGCTGGGCTGTGTGCACGAACCCCCCGTTCAGC
CCGACCGCTGCGCCTTATCCGGTAACTATCGTCTTGAGTCCAACCCGGTAAGACACGACTTATCGCCACT
GGCAGCAGCCACTGGTAACAGGATTAGCAGAGCGAGGTATGTAGGCGGTGCTACAGAGTTCTTGAAGTGG
TGGCCTAACTACGGCTACACTAGAAGAACAGTATTTGGTATCTGCGCTCTGCTGAAGCCAGTTACCTTCG
GAAAAAGAGTTGGTAGCTCTTGATCCGGCAAACAAACCACCGCTGGTAGCGGTGGTTTTTTTGTTTGCAA
GCAGCAGATTACGCGCAGAAAAAAAGGATCTCAAGAAGATCCTTTGATCTTTTCTACGGGGTCTGACGCT
CAGTGGAACGAAAACTCACGTTAAGGGATTTTGGTCATGAGATTATCAAAAAGGATCTTCACCTAGATCC
TTTTAAATTAAAAATGAAGTTTTAAATCAATCTAAAGTATATATGAGTAAACTTGGTCTGACAGTTACCA
ATGCTTAATCAGTGAGGCACCTATCTCAGCGATCTGTCTATTTCGTTCATCCATAGTTGCCTGACTCCCC
GTCGTGTAGATAACTACGATACGGGAGGGCTTACCATCTGGCCCCAGTGCTGCAATGATACCGCGAGACC
CACGCTCACCGGCTCCAGATTTATCAGCAATAAACCAGCCAGCCGGAAGGGCCGAGCGCAGAAGTGGTCC
TGCAACTTTATCCGCCTCCATCCAGTCTATTAATTGTTGCCGGGAAGCTAGAGTAAGTAGTTCGCCAGTT
AATAGTTTGCGCAACGTTGTTGCCATTGCTACAGGCATCGTGGTGTCACGCTCGTCGTTTGGTATGGCTT
CATTCAGCTCCGGTTCCCAACGATCAAGGCGAGTTACATGATCCCCCATGTTGTGCAAAAAAGCGGTTAG
CTCCTTCGGTCCTCCGATCGTTGTCAGAAGTAAGTTGGCCGCAGTGTTATCACTCATGGTTATGGCAGCA
CTGCATAATTCTCTTACTGTCATGCCATCCGTAAGATGCTTTTCTGTGACTGGTGAGTACTCAACCAAGT
CATTCTGAGAATAGTGTATGCGGCGACCGAGTTGCTCTTGCCCGGCGTCAATACGGGATAATACCGCGCC
ACATAGCAGAACTTTAAAAGTGCTCATCATTGGAAAACGTTCTTCGGGGCGAAAACTCTCAAGGATCTTA
CCGCTGTTGAGATCCAGTTCGATGTAACCCACTCGTGCACCCAACTGATCTTCAGCATCTTTTACTTTCA
CCAGCGTTTCTGGGTGAGCAAAAACAGGAAGGCAAAATGCCGCAAAAAAGGGAATAAGGGCGACACGGAA
ATGTTGAATACTCATACTCTTCCTTTTTCAATATTATTGAAGCATTTATCAGGGTTATTGTCTCATGAGC
GGATACATATTTGAATGTATTTAGAAAAATAAACAAATAGGGGTTCCGCGCACATTTCCCCGAAAAGTGC
CACCTGGGTCGACATTGATTATTGACTAGTTATTAATAGTAATCAATTACGGGGTCATTAGTTCATAGCC
CATATATGGAGTTCCGCGTTACATAACTTACGGTAAATGGCCCGCCTGGCTGACCGCCCAACGACCCCCG
CCCATTGACGTCAATAATGACGTATGTTCCCATAGTAACGCCAATAGGGACTTTCCATTGACGTCAATGG
GTGGAGTATTTACGGTAAACTGCCCACTTGGCAGTACATCAAGTGTATCATATGCCAAGTACGCCCCCTA
TTGACGTCAATGACGGTAAATGGCCCGCCTGGCATTATGCCCAGTACATGACCTTATGGGACTTTCCTAC
TTGGCAGTACATCTACGTATTAGTCATCGCTATTACCATGGTCGAGGTGAGCCCCACGTTCTGCTTCACT
CTCCCCATCTCCCCCCCCTCCCCACCCCCAATTTTGTATTTATTTATTTTTTAATTATTTTGTGCAGCGA
TGGGGGCGGGGGGGGGG
